Addgene plasmid #73550: shCDK4(1)
Purpose: shRNA(1) against CDK4
Depositing lab: Gerardo Ferbeyre. Depositing organization: University of Montreal. Publication: A CDK4/6-Dependent Epigenetic Mechanism Protects Cancer Cells from PML-induced Senescence. Acevedo M, Vernier M, Mignacca L, Lessard F, Huot G, Moiseeva O, Bourdeau V, Ferbeyre G. Cancer Res. 2016 Jun 1;76(11):3252-64. doi: 10.1158/0008-5472.CAN-15-2347. Epub 2016 Mar 29. PubMed 27206849.
Backbone
  Vector backbone: pMLP
  Vector type: Mammalian Expression, Retroviral
  Selectable markers: Puromycin
Growth in bacteria
  Bacterial resistance: Ampicillin, 100 μg/mL
  Growth temperature: 37°C
  Growth strain: NEB Stable
  Copy number: High Copy
Gene/Insert
  Gene/Insert name: shRNA against CDK4
  gRNA/shRNA sequence: TCTGAGAATGGCTACCTCTCGA
  Species: H. sapiens (human)
  Promoter: LTR
  Cloning method: Restriction Enzyme; 5′ cloning site XhoI (not destroyed); 3′ cloning site EcoRI (not destroyed)
  Sequencing primers: 5′ cccttgaacctcctcGttcgac; 3′ CTTCGCGCCACCTTCTACTCCT
Terms and licenses: Academic/Nonprofit Terms; Industry Terms: Not Available to Industry
How to cite: shCDK4(1) was a gift from Gerardo Ferbeyre (Addgene plasmid # 73550 ; http://n2t.net/addgene:73550 ; RRID:Addgene_73550)
