[The description below was written by a language model from this plasmid's Addgene catalogue record.]
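Description:
shCDK4(1) is a retroviral shRNA vector built on the pMLP backbone and designed to knock down human CDK4 in mammalian cells. It is maintained in bacteria as a high-copy plasmid under ampicillin selection. The recommended host is a recombination-deficient strain, which is a common choice for constructs carrying repeated retroviral long terminal repeats, since these can otherwise rearrange. For use in mammalian cells, the plasmid is introduced into a retroviral packaging system to produce virus. The resulting provirus integrates into the genome of target cells, and stably transduced populations can be selected with puromycin.

The payload is a single short hairpin RNA directed against human CDK4, the first of a numbered set of hairpins against this gene. It was inserted by restriction cloning between XhoI and EcoRI sites, both of which remain intact. Expression is driven by the retroviral LTR, so the hairpin is transcribed as part of a Pol II transcript rather than from a dedicated Pol III promoter such as U6. The record provides no feature table. Details such as the hairpin scaffold context, the promoter driving the puromycin marker, any reporter gene and the bacterial origin of replication are therefore not stated.

The associated publication concerns a CDK4/6-dependent mechanism that protects cancer cells from PML-induced senescence. This suggests the construct was used for stable depletion of CDK4 to test the kinase's contribution to cell proliferation and escape from senescence. More generally, it suits loss-of-function studies of CDK4 in human cell lines that can be infected with retrovirus.
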