>Addgene plasmid #73550 | shCDK4(1) | depositor partial sequence | sequence record 139713 | shRNA sequence
CTCGAGAAGGTATATTGCTGTTGACAGTGAGCGCCTGAGAATGGCTACCTCTCGATAGTGAAGCCACAGA
TGTATCGAGAGGTAGCCATTCTCAGATGCCTACTGCCTCGGAATTC
