>Addgene plasmid #73550 | shCDK4(1) | addgene partial sequence | sequence record 145555 | pLXSN5 5'-CCCTTGAACCTCCTCGTTCGACC-3'
TCACTCCTTCTCTAGGCGCCGGAATTAGATCTCTCGACTAGGGATAACAGGGTAATTGTTTGAATGAGGC
TTCAGTACTTTACAGAATCGTTGCCTGCACATCTTGGAAACACTTGCTGGGATTACTTCTTCAGGTTAAC
CCAACAGAAGGCTCGAGAAGGTATATTGCTGTTGACAGTGAGCGCCTGAGAATGGCTACCTCTCGATAGT
GAAGCCACAGATGTATCGAGAGGTAGCCATTCTCAGATGCCTACTGCCTCGGAATTCAAGGGGCTACTTT
AGGAGCAATTATCTTGTTTACTAAAACTGAATACCTTGCTATCTCTTTGATACATTTTTACAAAGCTGAA
TTAAAATGGTATAAATTAAATCACTTTTTTCAATTCTACCGGGTAGGGGAGGCGCTTTTCCCA
