>Addgene plasmid #73550 | shCDK4(1) | addgene partial sequence | sequence record 145557 | MSCV-rev 5'-CAGCGGGGCTGCTAAAGCGCATGC-3'
AAAAAAGTGATTTAATTTATACCATTTTAATTCAGCTTTGTAAAAATGTATCAAAGAGATAGCAAGGTAT
TCAGTTTTAGTAAACAAGATAATTGCTCCTAAAGTAGCCCCTTGAATTCCGAGGCAGTAGGCATCTGAGA
ATG
